Addgene plasmid #90331: pcDNA5-Flag-BRD4-WT
Purpose: expresses Wild type BRD4
Depositing lab: Kornelia Polyak. Depositing organization: Dana-Farber Cancer Institute. Publication: Response and resistance to BET bromodomain inhibitors in triple-negative breast cancer. Shu S, Lin CY, He HH, Witwicki RM, Tabassum DP, Roberts JM, Janiszewska M, Huh SJ, Liang Y, Ryan J, Doherty E, Mohammed H, Guo H, Stover DG, Ekram MB, Peluffo G, Brown J, D'Santos C, Krop IE, Dillon D, McKeown M, Ott C, Qi J, Ni M, Rao PK, Duarte M, Wu SY, Chiang CM, Anders L, Young RA, Winer EP, Letai A, Barry WT, Carroll JS, Long HW, Brown M, Liu XS, Meyer CA, Bradner JE, Polyak K. Nature. 2016 Jan 21;529(7586):413-7. doi: 10.1038/nature16508. Epub 2016 Jan 6. PubMed 26735014.
Backbone
  Vector backbone: pcDNA5 frt/to
  Backbone size w/o insert (bp): 5137
  Total vector size (bp): 9226
  Vector type: Mammalian Expression
  Selectable markers: Hygromycin
Growth in bacteria
  Bacterial resistance: Ampicillin, 100 μg/mL
  Growth temperature: 37°C
  Growth strain: DH5alpha
  Copy number: Unknown
Gene/Insert
  Gene/Insert name: BRD4
  Species: H. sapiens (human)
  Insert size (bp): 4089
  Mutation: Wild type
  Entrez Gene: BRD4 (a.k.a. CAP, CDLS6, FSHRG4, HUNK1, HUNKI, MCAP)
  Tag / fusion protein: Flag (N terminal on insert)
Terms and licenses: Academic/Nonprofit Terms; Industry Terms: Not Available to Industry
How to cite: pcDNA5-Flag-BRD4-WT was a gift from Kornelia Polyak (Addgene plasmid # 90331 ; http://n2t.net/addgene:90331 ; RRID:Addgene_90331)
