[The description below was written by a language model from this plasmid's Addgene catalogue record and pLannotate feature annotations shown in this document.]
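Description:
pcDNA5-Flag-BRD4-WT is a mammalian expression plasmid built on the pcDNA5 FRT/TO backbone that carries wild-type human BRD4, the BET-family bromodomain protein, with an N-terminal Flag epitope. It is propagated in E. coli through a high-copy ColE1/pUC-type origin and selected with ampicillin via the β-lactamase gene. A partial f1 origin and remnants of lac regulatory elements from the backbone are also annotated. The catalogue lists a total size of about 9.2 kb, while the sequenced record is slightly longer at about 9.3 kb.

The roughly 4.1 kb BRD4 open reading frame sits downstream of the CMV immediate-early enhancer and promoter and is terminated by the bovine growth hormone polyadenylation signal. Two short tet operator matches lie immediately after the CMV promoter. This is the arrangement characteristic of the "TO" backbone: in cells that express the Tet repressor, transcription is held off until tetracycline or doxycycline is added, whereas in cells lacking the repressor the promoter behaves constitutively. The short Flag-coding segment directly precedes BRD4 and allows detection or immunoprecipitation of the exogenous protein with anti-Flag reagents.

Downstream of the expression cassette, an FRT site is placed directly in front of a hygromycin resistance coding sequence followed by an SV40 polyadenylation signal. No complete promoter is annotated ahead of this marker. That is consistent with the design in which FLP-mediated recombination into a genomic FRT landing site supplies the promoter, so hygromycin resistance reports correct single-copy integration and yields isogenic stable lines. The plasmid's recorded purpose is simply expression of wild-type BRD4, and its associated study concerns response and resistance to BET bromodomain inhibitors in triple-negative breast cancer.
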