Features (pLannotate 1.2.2; 22 found; start..end, strand, type, name):
    171..1031    -  CDS            AmpR: β-lactamase; bla; confers resistance to ampicillin, carbenicillin, and related antibiotics
   1032..1136    -  promoter       AmpR promoter: bla
   1195..1247    -  misc_feature   bom (fragment): basis of mobility region from pBR322
   1402..1781    +  enhancer       CMV enhancer: human cytomegalovirus immediate early enhancer
   1782..1985    +  promoter       CMV promoter: human cytomegalovirus (CMV) immediate early promoter
   1987..2006    +  promoter       PLtetO-1 promoter (fragment): modified phage lambda PL promoter with tet operator sites (Lutz and Bujard, 1997)
   2008..2027    +  promoter       PLtetO-1 promoter (fragment): modified phage lambda PL promoter with tet operator sites (Lutz and Bujard, 1997)
   2035..2068    +  promoter       TRE3GV promoter (fragment): 3rd-generation Tet-responsive promoter that can be activated by binding of Tet-On® 3G, optimized for retroviral and lentiviral vectors
   2159..2185    +  CDS            3xFLAG (fragment): three tandem FLAG® epitope tags
   2189..6274    +  CDS            BRD4 (sequence partly withheld): BRD4_HUMAN - Also known as HUNK1. Experimental evidence at protein level: Swiss-Prot protein existence level 1. [Isoform B]: Acts as a chromatin insulator in the DNA damage response pathway. Inhibits DNA damage response signaling by recruiting the condensin-2 complex to acetylated histones, leading to chromatin structure remodeling, insulating the region from DNA damage response by limiting spreading of histone H2AX/H2A.x phosphorylation. From Homo sapiens (Human).
   6458..6682    +  polyA_signal   bGH poly(A) signal: bovine growth hormone polyadenylation signal
   6686..6707    +  promoter       SV40 promoter (fragment): SV40 enhancer and early promoter
   6728..6961    +  rep_origin     f1 ori (fragment) (sequence partly withheld): f1 bacteriophage origin of replication; arrow indicates direction of (+) strand synthesis
   6966..7013    +  protein_bind   FRT: FLP-mediated recombination occurs in the 8-bp core sequence TCTAGAAA (Turan and Bode, 2011). FLP recombinase from the Saccharomyces cerevisiae 2μ plasmid
   7021..8043    +  CDS            HygR: aminoglycoside phosphotransferase from E. coli; aph(4)-Ia; confers resistance to hygromycin
   8053..8178    +  CDS            ble (fragment): BLE_KLEPN - Experimental evidence at protein level: Swiss-Prot protein existence level 1. Binding protein with a strong affinity to the bleomycin family of antibiotics. Binds to CL990; an antimitotic-antibiotic compound. From Klebsiella pneumoniae.
   8173..8294    +  polyA_signal   SV40 poly(A) signal: SV40 polyadenylation signal
   8367..8383    -  protein_bind   lac operator: The lac repressor binds to the lac operator to inhibit transcription in E. coli. This inhibition can be relieved by adding lactose or isopropyl-β-D-thiogalactopyranoside (IPTG). lac repressor encoded by lacI
   8391..8421    -  promoter       lac promoter: promoter for the E. coli lac operon
   8436..8457    -  protein_bind   CAP binding site: CAP binding activates transcription in the presence of cAMP. E. coli catabolite activator protein
   8470..8562    -  CDS            lacI (fragment): lac repressor; lacI; The lac repressor binds to the lac operator to inhibit transcription in E. coli. This inhibition can be relieved by adding lactose or isopropyl-β-D-thiogalactopyranoside (IPTG).
   8745..9333    -  rep_origin     ori: high-copy-number ColE1/pMB1/pBR322/pUC origin of replication
>Addgene plasmid #90331 | pcDNA5-Flag-BRD4-WT | addgene full sequence | sequence record 419870 | Addgene NGS Result
GAAGATCCTTTGATCTTTTCTACGGGGTCTGACGCTCAGTGGAACGAAAACTCACGTTAAGGGATTTTGG
TCATGAGATTATCAAAAAGGATCTTCACCTAGATCCTTTTAAATTAAAAATGAAGTTTTAAATCAATCTA
AAGTATATATGAGTAAACTTGGTCTGACAGTTACCAATGCTTAATCAGTGAGGCACCTATCTCAGCGATC
TGTCTATTTCGTTCATCCATAGTTGCCTGACTCCCCGTCGTGTAGATAACTACGATACGGGAGGGCTTAC
CATCTGGCCCCAGTGCTGCAATGATACCGCGAGACCCACGCTCACCGGCTCCAGATTTATCAGCAATAAA
CCAGCCAGCCGGAAGGGCCGAGCGCAGAAGTGGTCCTGCAACTTTATCCGCCTCCATCCAGTCTATTAAT
TGTTGCCGGGAAGCTAGAGTAAGTAGTTCGCCAGTTAATAGTTTGCGCAACGTTGTTGCCATTGCTACAG
GCATCGTGGTGTCACGCTCGTCGTTTGGTATGGCTTCATTCAGCTCCGGTTCCCAACGATCAAGGCGAGT
TACATGATCCCCCATGTTGTGCAAAAAAGCGGTTAGCTCCTTCGGTCCTCCGATCGTTGTCAGAAGTAAG
TTGGCCGCAGTGTTATCACTCATGGTTATGGCAGCACTGCATAATTCTCTTACTGTCATGCCATCCGTAA
GATGCTTTTCTGTGACTGGTGAGTACTCAACCAAGTCATTCTGAGAATAGTGTATGCGGCGACCGAGTTG
CTCTTGCCCGGCGTCAATACGGGATAATACCGCGCCACATAGCAGAACTTTAAAAGTGCTCATCATTGGA
AAACGTTCTTCGGGGCGAAAACTCTCAAGGATCTTACCGCTGTTGAGATCCAGTTCGATGTAACCCACTC
GTGCACCCAACTGATCTTCAGCATCTTTTACTTTCACCAGCGTTTCTGGGTGAGCAAAAACAGGAAGGCA
AAATGCCGCAAAAAAGGGAATAAGGGCGACACGGAAATGTTGAATACTCATACTCTTCCTTTTTCAATAT
TATTGAAGCATTTATCAGGGTTATTGTCTCATGAGCGGATACATATTTGAATGTATTTAGAAAAATAAAC
AAATAGGGGTTCCGCGCACATTTCCCCGAAAAGTGCCACCTGACGTCGACGGATCGGGAGATCTCCCGAT
CCCCTATGGTGCACTCTCAGTACAATCTGCTCTGATGCCGCATAGTTAAGCCAGTATCTGCTCCCTGCTT
GTGTGTTGGAGGTCGCTGAGTAGTGCGCGAGCAAAATTTAAGCTACAACAAGGCAAGGCTTGACCGACAA
TTGCATGAAGAATCTGCTTAGGGTTAGGCGTTTTGCGCTGCTTCGCGATGTACGGGCCAGATATACGCGT
TGACATTGATTATTGACTAGTTATTAATAGTAATCAATTACGGGGTCATTAGTTCATAGCCCATATATGG
AGTTCCGCGTTACATAACTTACGGTAAATGGCCCGCCTGGCTGACCGCCCAACGACCCCCGCCCATTGAC
GTCAATAATGACGTATGTTCCCATAGTAACGCCAATAGGGACTTTCCATTGACGTCAATGGGTGGAGTAT
TTACGGTAAACTGCCCACTTGGCAGTACATCAAGTGTATCATATGCCAAGTACGCCCCCTATTGACGTCA
ATGACGGTAAATGGCCCGCCTGGCATTATGCCCAGTACATGACCTTATGGGACTTTCCTACTTGGCAGTA
CATCTACGTATTAGTCATCGCTATTACCATGGTGATGCGGTTTTGGCAGTACATCAATGGGCGTGGATAG
CGGTTTGACTCACGGGGATTTCCAAGTCTCCACCCCATTGACGTCAATGGGAGTTTGTTTTGGCACCAAA
ATCAACGGGACTTTCCAAAATGTCGTAACAACTCCGCCCCATTGACGCAAATGGGCGGTAGGCGTGTACG
GTGGGAGGTCTATATAAGCAGAGCTCTCCCTATCAGTGATAGAGATCTCCCTATCAGTGATAGAGATCGT
CGACGAGCTCGTTTAGTGAACCGTCAGATCGCCTGGAGACGCCATCCACGCTGTTTTGACCTCCATAGAA
GACACCGGGACCGATCCAGCCTCCGGACTCTAGCGTTTAAACTTAAGCTTCCACCATGGATTACAAGGAT
GACGACGATAAGGGATCTATGTCTGCGGAGAGCGGCCCTGGGACGAGATTGAGAAATCTGCCAGTAATGG
GGGATGGACTAGAAACTTCCCAAATGTCTACAACACAGGCCCAGGCCCAACCCCAGCCAGCCAACGCAGC
CAGCACCAACCCCCCGCCCCCAGAGACCTCCAACCCTAACAAGCCCAAGAGGCAG
[300 nt withheld, positions 2366-2665]
AAAATAAATGAGCTACCCACAGAAGAAACCGAGATCATGATAGTCCAGGCAAAAGGAAGAGGACGTGGGA
GGAAAGAAACAGGGACAGCAAAACCTGGCGTTTCCACGGTACCAAACACAACTCAAGCATCGACTCCTCC
GCAGACCCAGACCCCTCAGCCGAATCCTCCTCCTGTGCAGGCCACGCCTCACCCCTTCCCTGCCGTCACC
CCGGACCTCATCGTCCAGACCCCTGTCATGACAGTGGTGCCTCCCCAGCCACTGCAGACGCCCCCGCCAG
TGCCCCCCCAGCCACAACCCCCACCCGCTCCAGCTCCCCAGCCCGTACAGAGCCACCCACCCATCATCGC
GGCCACCCCACAGCCTGTGAAGACAAAGAAGGGAGTGAAGAGGAAAGCAGACACCACCACCCCCACCACC
ATTGACCCCATTCACGAGCCACCCTCGCTGCCCCCGGAGCCCAAGACCACCAAGCTGGGCCAGCGGCGGG
AGAGCAGCCGGCCTGTGAAACCTCCAAAGAAGGACGTGCCCGACTCTCAGCAGCACCCAGCACCAGAGAA
GAGCAGCAAGGTCTCGGAGCAGCTCAAGTGCTGCAGCGGCATCCTCAAGGAGATGTTTGCCAAGAAGCAC
GCCGCCTACGCCTGGCCCTTCTACAAGCCTGTGGACGTGGAGGCACTGGGCCTACACGACTACTGTGACA
TCATCAAGCACCCCATGGACATGAGCACAATCAAGTCTAAACTGGAGGCCCGTGAGTACCGTGATGCTCA
GGAGTTTGGTGCTGACGTCCGATTGATGTTCTCCAACTGCTATAAGTACAACCCTCCTGACCATGAGGTG
GTGGCCATGGCCCGCAAGCTCCAGGATGTGTTCGAAATGCGCTTTGCCAAGATGCCGGACGAGCCTGAGG
AGCCAGTGGTGGCCGTGTCCTCCCCGGCAGTGCCCCCTCCCACCAAGGTTGTGGCCCCGCCCTCATCCAG
CGACAGCAGCAGCGATAGCTCCTCGGACAGTGACAGTTCGACTGATGACTCTGAGGAGGAGCGAGCCCAG
CGGCTGGCTGAGCTCCAGGAGCAGCTCAAAGCCGTGCACGAGCAGCTTGCAGCCCTCTCTCAGCCCCAGC
AGAACAAACCAAAGAAAAAGGAGAAAGACAAGAAGGAAAAGAAAAAAGAAAAGCACAAAAGGAAAGAGGA
AGTGGAAGAGAATAAAAAAAGCAAAGCCAAGGAACCTCCTCCTAAAAAGACGAAGAAAAATAATAGCAGC
AACAGCAATGTGAGCAAGAAGGAGCCAGCGCCCATGAAGAGCAAGCCCCCTCCCACGTATGAG
[249 nt withheld, positions 3989-4237]
GAGAAAGTTGATGTGATTGCCGGCTCCTCCAAGATGAAGGGCTTCTCGTCCTCAGAGTCGGAGAGCTCCA
GTGAGTCCAGCTCCTCTGACAGCGAAGACTCCGAAACAGAGATGGCTCCGAAGTCAAAAAAGAAGGGGCA
CCCCGGGAGGGAGCAGAAGAAGCACCATCATCACCACCATCAGCAGATGCAGCAGGCCCCGGCTCCTGTG
CCCCAGCAGCCGCCCCCGCCTCCCCAGCAGCCCCCACCGCCTCCACCTCCGCAGCAGCAACAGCAGCCGC
CACCCCCGCCTCCCCCACCCTCCATGCCGCAGCAGGCAGCCCCGGCGATGAAGTCCTCGCCCCCACCCTT
CATTGCCACCCAGGTGCCCGTCCTGGAGCCCCAGCTCCCAGGCAGCGTCTTTGACCCCATCGGCCACTTC
ACCCAGCCCATCCTGCACCTGCCGCAGCCTGAGCTGCCCCCTCACCTGCCCCAGCCGCCTGAGCACAGCA
CTCCACCCCATCTCAACCAGCACGCAGTGGTCTCTCCTCCAGCTTTGCACAACGCACTACCCCAGCAGCC
ATCACGGCCCAGCAACCGAGCCGCTGCCCTGCCTCCCAAGCCCGCCCGGCCCCCAGCCGTGTCACCAGCC
TTGACCCAAACACCCCTGCTCCCACAGCCCCCCATGGCCCAACCCCCCCAAGTGCTGCTGGAGGATGAAG
AGCCACCTGCCCCACCCCTCACCTCCATGCAGATGCAGCTGTACCTGCAGCAGCTGCAGAAGGTGCAGCC
CCCTACGCCGCTACTCCCTTCCGTGAAGGTGCAGTCCCAGCCCCCACCCCCCCTGCCGCCCCCACCCCAC
CCCTCTGTGCAGCAGCAGCTGCAGCAGCAGCCGCCACCACCCCCACCACCCCAGCCCCAGCCTCCACCCC
AGCAGCAGCATCAGCCCCCTCCACGGCCCGTGCACTTGCAGCCCATGCAGTTTTCCACCCACATCCAACA
GCCCCCGCCACCCCAGGGCCAGCAGCCCCCCCATCCGCCCCCAGGCCAGCAGCCACCCCCGCCGCAGCCT
GCCAAGCCTCAGCAAGTCATCCAGCACCACCATTCACCCCGGCACCACAAGTCGGACCCCTACTCAACCG
GTCACCTCCGCGAAGCCCCCTCCCCGCTTATGATACATTCCCCCCAGATGTCACAGTTCCAGAGCCTGAC
CCACCAGTCTCCACCCCAGCAAAACGTCCAGCCTAAGAAACAGGAGCTGCGTGCTGCCTCCGTGGTCCAG
CCCCAGCCCCTCGTGGTGGTGAAGGAGGAGAAGATCCACTCACCCATCATCCGCAGCGAGCCCTTCAGCC
CCTCGCTGCGGCCGGAGCCCCCCAAGCACCCGGAGAGCATCAAGGCCCCCGTCCACCTGCCCCAGCGGCC
GGAAATGAAGCCTGTGGATGTCGGGAGGCCTGTGATCCGGCCCCCAGAGCAGAACGCACCGCCACCAGGG
GCCCCTGACAAGGACAAACAGAAACAGGAGCCGAAGACTCCAGTTGCGCCCAAAAAGGACCTGAAAATCA
AGAACATGGGCTCCTGGGCCAGCCTAGTGCAGAAGCATCCGACCACCCCCTCCTCCACAGCCAAGTCATC
CAGCGACAGCTTCGAGCAGTTCCGCCGCGCCGCTCGGGAGAAAGAGGAGCGTGAGAAGGCCCTGAAGGCT
CAGGCCGAGCACGCTGAGAAGGAGAAGGAGCGGCTGCGGCAGGAGCGCATGAGGAGCCGAGAGGACGAGG
ATGCGCTGGAGCAGGCCCGGCGGGCCCATGAGGAGGCACGTCGGCGCCAGGAGCAGCAGCAGCAGCAGCG
CCAGGAGCAACAGCAGCAGCAGCAACAGCAAGCAGCTGCGGTGGCTGCCGCCGCCACCCCACAGGCCCAG
AGCTCCCAGCCCCAGTCCATGCTGGACCAGCAGAGGGAGTTGGCCCGGAAGCGGGAGCAGGAGCGAAGAC
GCCGGGAAGCCATGGCAGCTACCATTGACATGAATTTCCAGAGTGATCTATTGTCAATATTTGAAGAAAA
TCTTTTCTGAGCGCACCTAGGTGGCTTCTGACTTTGATTTTCTGGCAAAACATTGACTTTCCATAGTGTT
AGGGGCGGTGGTGGAGGTGGGATCAGCGGCCAGGGGATGCCTCAGGGCCTGGCCCTCCTGCATGCAAGCT
TCAGCTGCTCGAGTCTAGAGGGCCCGTTTAAACCCGCTGATCAGCCTCGACTGTGCCTTCTAGTTGCCAG
CCATCTGTTGTTTGCCCCTCCCCCGTGCCTTCCTTGACCCTGGAAGGTGCCACTCCCACTGTCCTTTCCT
AATAAAATGAGGAAATTGCATCGCATTGTCTGAGTAGGTGTCATTCTATTCTGGGGGGTGGGGTGGGGCA
GGACAGCAAGGGGGAGGATTGGGAAGACAATAGCAGGCATGCTGGGGATGCGGTGGGCTCTATGGCTTCT
GAGGCGGAAAGAACCAGCTGGGGCTCTAGGGGGTATCCCC
[124 nt withheld, positions 6728-6851]
C
[91 nt withheld, positions 6853-6943]
AGGGTGATGGTTCACGTACCTAGAAGTTCCTATTCCGAAGTTCCTATTCTCTAGAAAGTATAGGAACTTC
CTTGGCCAAAAAGCCTGAACTCACCGCGACGTCTGTCGAGAAGTTTCTGATCGAAAAGTTCGACAGCGTC
TCCGACCTGATGCAGCTCTCGGAGGGCGAAGAATCTCGTGCTTTCAGCTTCGATGTAGGAGGGCGTGGAT
ATGTCCTGCGGGTAAATAGCTGCGCCGATGGTTTCTACAAAGATCGTTATGTTTATCGGCACTTTGCATC
GGCCGCGCTCCCGATTCCGGAAGTGCTTGACATTGGGGAATTCAGCGAGAGCCTGACCTATTGCATCTCC
CGCCGTGCACAGGGTGTCACGTTGCAAGACCTGCCTGAAACCGAACTGCCCGCTGTTCTGCAGCCGGTCG
CGGAGGCCATGGATGCGATCGCTGCGGCCGATCTTAGCCAGACGAGCGGGTTCGGCCCATTCGGACCGCA
AGGAATCGGTCAATACACTACATGGCGTGATTTCATATGCGCGATTGCTGATCCCCATGTGTATCACTGG
CAAACTGTGATGGACGACACCGTCAGTGCGTCCGTCGCGCAGGCTCTCGATGAGCTGATGCTTTGGGCCG
AGGACTGCCCCGAAGTCCGGCACCTCGTGCACGCGGATTTCGGCTCCAACAATGTCCTGACGGACAATGG
CCGCATAACAGCGGTCATTGACTGGAGCGAGGCGATGTTCGGGGATTCCCAATACGAGGTCGCCAACATC
TTCTTCTGGAGGCCGTGGTTGGCTTGTATGGAGCAGCAGACGCGCTACTTCGAGCGGAGGCATCCGGAGC
TTGCAGGATCGCCGCGGCTCCGGGCGTATATGCTCCGCATTGGTCTTGACCAACTCTATCAGAGCTTGGT
TGACGGCAATTTCGATGATGCAGCTTGGGCGCAGGGTCGATGCGACGCAATCGTCCGATCCGGAGCCGGG
ACTGTCGGGCGTACACAAATCGCCCGCAGAAGCGCGGCCGTCTGGACCGATGGCTGTGTAGAAGTACTCG
CCGATAGTGGAAACCGACGCCCCAGCACTCGTCCGAGGGCAAAGGAATAGCACGTACTACGAGATTTCGA
TTCCACCGCCGCCTTCTATGAAAGGTTGGGCTTCGGAATCGTTTTCCGGGACGCCGGCTGGATGATCCTC
CAGCGCGGGGATCTCATGCTGGAGTTCTTCGCCCACCCCAACTTGTTTATTGCAGCTTATAATGGTTACA
AATAAAGCAATAGCATCACAAATTTCACAAATAAAGCATTTTTTTCACTGCATTCTAGTTGTGGTTTGTC
CAAACTCATCAATGTATCTTATCATGTCTGTATACCGTCGACCTCTAGCTAGAGCTTGGCGTAATCATGG
TCATAGCTGTTTCCTGTGTGAAATTGTTATCCGCTCACAATTCCACACAACATACGAGCCGGAAGCATAA
AGTGTAAAGCCTGGGGTGCCTAATGAGTGAGCTAACTCACATTAATTGCGTTGCGCTCACTGCCCGCTTT
CCAGTCGGGAAACCTGTCGTGCCAGCTGCATTAATGAATCGGCCAACGCGCGGGGAGAGGCGGTTTGCGT
ATTGGGCGCTCTTCCGCTTCCTCGCTCACTGACTCGCTGCGCTCGGTCGTTCGGCTGCGGCGAGCGGTAT
CAGCTCACTCAAAGGCGGTAATACGGTTATCCACAGAATCAGGGGATAACGCAGGAAAGAACATGTGAGC
AAAAGGCCAGCAAAAGGCCAGGAACCGTAAAAAGGCCGCGTTGCTGGCGTTTTTCCATAGGCTCCGCCCC
CCTGACGAGCATCACAAAAATCGACGCTCAAGTCAGAGGTGGCGAAACCCGACAGGACTATAAAGATACC
AGGCGTTTCCCCCTGGAAGCTCCCTCGTGCGCTCTCCTGTTCCGACCCTGCCGCTTACCGGATACCTGTC
CGCCTTTCTCCCTTCGGGAAGCGTGGCGCTTTCTCATAGCTCACGCTGTAGGTATCTCAGTTCGGTGTAG
GTCGTTCGCTCCAAGCTGGGCTGTGTGCACGAACCCCCCGTTCAGCCCGACCGCTGCGCCTTATCCGGTA
ACTATCGTCTTGAGTCCAACCCGGTAAGACACGACTTATCGCCACTGGCAGCAGCCACTGGTAACAGGAT
TAGCAGAGCGAGGTATGTAGGCGGTGCTACAGAGTTCTTGAAGTGGTGGCCTAACTACGGCTACACTAGA
AGAACAGTATTTGGTATCTGCGCTCTGCTGAAGCCAGTTACCTTCGGAAAAAGAGTTGGTAGCTCTTGAT
CCGGCAAACAAACCACCGCTGGTAGCGGTGGTTTTTTTGTTTGCAAGCAGCAGATTACGCGCAGAAAAAA
AGGATCTCAA
