>Addgene plasmid #90331 | pcDNA5-Flag-BRD4-WT | depositor partial sequence | sequence record 174981 | pcDNA5-Flag-BRD4-WT sequence 4089 bps
ATGTCTGCGGAGAGCGGCCCTGGGACGAGATTGAGAAATCTGCCAGTAATGGGGGATGGACTAGAAACTT
CCCAAATGTCTACAACACAGGCCCAGGCCCAACCCCAGCCAGCCAACGCAGCCAGCACCAACCCCCCGCC
CCCAGAGACCTCCAACCCTAACAAGCCCAAGAGGCAG
[300 nt withheld, positions 178-477]
AAAATAAATGAGCTACCCACAGAAGAAACCGAGATCATGATAGTCCAGGCAAAAGGAAGAGGACGTGGGA
GGAAAGAAACAGGGACAGCAAAACCTGGCGTTTCCACGGTACCAAACACAACTCAAGCATCGACTCCTCC
GCAGACCCAGACCCCTCAGCCGAATCCTCCTCCTGTGCAGGCCACGCCTCACCCCTTCCCTGCCGTCACC
CCGGACCTCATCGTCCAGACCCCTGTCATGACAGTGGTGCCTCCCCAGCCACTGCAGACGCCCCCGCCAG
TGCCCCCCCAGCCACAACCCCCACCCGCTCCAGCTCCCCAGCCCGTACAGAGCCACCCACCCATCATCGC
GGCCACCCCACAGCCTGTGAAGACAAAGAAGGGAGTGAAGAGGAAAGCAGACACCACCACCCCCACCACC
ATTGACCCCATTCACGAGCCACCCTCGCTGCCCCCGGAGCCCAAGACCACCAAGCTGGGCCAGCGGCGGG
AGAGCAGCCGGCCTGTGAAACCTCCAAAGAAGGACGTGCCCGACTCTCAGCAGCACCCAGCACCAGAGAA
GAGCAGCAAGGTCTCGGAGCAGCTCAAGTGCTGCAGCGGCATCCTCAAGGAGATGTTTGCCAAGAAGCAC
GCCGCCTACGCCTGGCCCTTCTACAAGCCTGTGGACGTGGAGGCACTGGGCCTACACGACTACTGTGACA
TCATCAAGCACCCCATGGACATGAGCACAATCAAGTCTAAACTGGAGGCCCGTGAGTACCGTGATGCTCA
GGAGTTTGGTGCTGACGTCCGATTGATGTTCTCCAACTGCTATAAGTACAACCCTCCTGACCATGAGGTG
GTGGCCATGGCCCGCAAGCTCCAGGATGTGTTCGAAATGCGCTTTGCCAAGATGCCGGACGAGCCTGAGG
AGCCAGTGGTGGCCGTGTCCTCCCCGGCAGTGCCCCCTCCCACCAAGGTTGTGGCCCCGCCCTCATCCAG
CGACAGCAGCAGCGATAGCTCCTCGGACAGTGACAGTTCGACTGATGACTCTGAGGAGGAGCGAGCCCAG
CGGCTGGCTGAGCTCCAGGAGCAGCTCAAAGCCGTGCACGAGCAGCTTGCAGCCCTCTCTCAGCCCCAGC
AGAACAAACCAAAGAAAAAGGAGAAAGACAAGAAGGAAAAGAAAAAAGAAAAGCACAAAAGGAAAGAGGA
AGTGGAAGAGAATAAAAAAAGCAAAGCCAAGGAACCTCCTCCTAAAAAGACGAAGAAAAATAATAGCAGC
AACAGCAATGTGAGCAAGAAGGAGCCAGCGCCCATGAAGAGCAAGCCCCCTCCCACGTATGAG
[249 nt withheld, positions 1801-2049]
GAGAAAGTTGATGTGATTGCCGGCTCCTCCAAGATGAAGGGCTTCTCGTCCTCAGAGTCGGAGAGCTCCA
GTGAGTCCAGCTCCTCTGACAGCGAAGACTCCGAAACAGAGATGGCTCCGAAGTCAAAAAAGAAGGGGCA
CCCCGGGAGGGAGCAGAAGAAGCACCATCATCACCACCATCAGCAGATGCAGCAGGCCCCGGCTCCTGTG
CCCCAGCAGCCGCCCCCGCCTCCCCAGCAGCCCCCACCGCCTCCACCTCCGCAGCAGCAACAGCAGCCGC
CACCCCCGCCTCCCCCACCCTCCATGCCGCAGCAGGCAGCCCCGGCGATGAAGTCCTCGCCCCCACCCTT
CATTGCCACCCAGGTGCCCGTCCTGGAGCCCCAGCTCCCAGGCAGCGTCTTTGACCCCATCGGCCACTTC
ACCCAGCCCATCCTGCACCTGCCGCAGCCTGAGCTGCCCCCTCACCTGCCCCAGCCGCCTGAGCACAGCA
CTCCACCCCATCTCAACCAGCACGCAGTGGTCTCTCCTCCAGCTTTGCACAACGCACTACCCCAGCAGCC
ATCACGGCCCAGCAACCGAGCCGCTGCCCTGCCTCCCAAGCCCGCCCGGCCCCCAGCCGTGTCACCAGCC
TTGACCCAAACACCCCTGCTCCCACAGCCCCCCATGGCCCAACCCCCCCAAGTGCTGCTGGAGGATGAAG
AGCCACCTGCCCCACCCCTCACCTCCATGCAGATGCAGCTGTACCTGCAGCAGCTGCAGAAGGTGCAGCC
CCCTACGCCGCTACTCCCTTCCGTGAAGGTGCAGTCCCAGCCCCCACCCCCCCTGCCGCCCCCACCCCAC
CCCTCTGTGCAGCAGCAGCTGCAGCAGCAGCCGCCACCACCCCCACCACCCCAGCCCCAGCCTCCACCCC
AGCAGCAGCATCAGCCCCCTCCACGGCCCGTGCACTTGCAGCCCATGCAGTTTTCCACCCACATCCAACA
GCCCCCGCCACCCCAGGGCCAGCAGCCCCCCCATCCGCCCCCAGGCCAGCAGCCACCCCCGCCGCAGCCT
GCCAAGCCTCAGCAAGTCATCCAGCACCACCATTCACCCCGGCACCACAAGTCGGACCCCTACTCAACCG
GTCACCTCCGCGAAGCCCCCTCCCCGCTTATGATACATTCCCCCCAGATGTCACAGTTCCAGAGCCTGAC
CCACCAGTCTCCACCCCAGCAAAACGTCCAGCCTAAGAAACAGGAGCTGCGTGCTGCCTCCGTGGTCCAG
CCCCAGCCCCTCGTGGTGGTGAAGGAGGAGAAGATCCACTCACCCATCATCCGCAGCGAGCCCTTCAGCC
CCTCGCTGCGGCCGGAGCCCCCCAAGCACCCGGAGAGCATCAAGGCCCCCGTCCACCTGCCCCAGCGGCC
GGAAATGAAGCCTGTGGATGTCGGGAGGCCTGTGATCCGGCCCCCAGAGCAGAACGCACCGCCACCAGGG
GCCCCTGACAAGGACAAACAGAAACAGGAGCCGAAGACTCCAGTTGCGCCCAAAAAGGACCTGAAAATCA
AGAACATGGGCTCCTGGGCCAGCCTAGTGCAGAAGCATCCGACCACCCCCTCCTCCACAGCCAAGTCATC
CAGCGACAGCTTCGAGCAGTTCCGCCGCGCCGCTCGGGAGAAAGAGGAGCGTGAGAAGGCCCTGAAGGCT
CAGGCCGAGCACGCTGAGAAGGAGAAGGAGCGGCTGCGGCAGGAGCGCATGAGGAGCCGAGAGGACGAGG
ATGCGCTGGAGCAGGCCCGGCGGGCCCATGAGGAGGCACGTCGGCGCCAGGAGCAGCAGCAGCAGCAGCG
CCAGGAGCAACAGCAGCAGCAGCAACAGCAAGCAGCTGCGGTGGCTGCCGCCGCCACCCCACAGGCCCAG
AGCTCCCAGCCCCAGTCCATGCTGGACCAGCAGAGGGAGTTGGCCCGGAAGCGGGAGCAGGAGCGAAGAC
GCCGGGAAGCCATGGCAGCTACCATTGACATGAATTTCCAGAGTGATCTATTGTCAATATTTGAAGAAAA
TCTTTTCTGA
