>Addgene plasmid #90331 | pcDNA5-Flag-BRD4-WT | addgene partial sequence | sequence record 181663 | hBRD4-F 5'-CAGGCAAAAGGAAGAGGACG-3'
GCAAAACCTGGCGTTTCCACGGTACCAAACACAACTCAAGCATCGACTCCTCCGCAGACCCAGACCCCTC
AGCCGAATCCTCCTCCTGTGCAGGCCACGCCTCACCCCTTCCCTGCCGTCACCCCGGACCTCATCGTCCA
GACCCCTGTCATGACAGTGGTGCCTCCCCAGCCACTGCAGACGCCCCCGCCAGTGCCCCCCCAGCCACAA
CCCCCACCCGCTCCAGCTCCCCAGCCCGTACAGAGCCACCCACCCATCATCGCGGCCACCCCACAGCCTG
TGAAGACAAAGAAGGGAGTGAAGAGGAAAGCAGACACCACCACCCCCACCACCATTGACCCCATTCACGA
GCCACCCTCGCTGCCCCCGGAGCCCAAGACCACCAAGCTGGGCCAGCGGCGGGAGAGCAGCCGGCCTGTG
AAACCTCCAAAGAAGGACGTGCCCGACTCTCAGCAGCACCCAGCACCAGAGAAGAGCAGCAAGGTCTCGG
AGCAGCTCAAGTGCTGCAGCGGCATCCTCAAGGAGATGTTTGCCAAGAAGCACGCCGCCTACGCCTGGCC
CTTCTACAAGCCTGTGGACGTGGAGGCACTGGGCCTACACGACTACTGTGACATCATCAAGCA
