>Addgene plasmid #90331 | pcDNA5-Flag-BRD4-WT | addgene partial sequence | sequence record 182439 | Brd4-Reverse 5'-GGTCAGGCTCTGGAACTG-3'
AGCGGGGAGGGGGCTTCGCGGAGGTGACCGGTTGAGTAGGGGTCCGACTTGTGGTGCCGGGGTGAATGGT
GGTGCTGGATGACTTGCTGAGGCTTGGCAGGCTGCGGCGGGGGTGGCTGCTGGCCTGGGGGCGGATGGGG
GGGCTGCTGGCCCTGGGGTGGCGGGGGCTGTTGGATGTGGGTGGAAAACTGCATGGGCTGCAAGTGCACG
GGCCGTGGAGGGGGCTGATGCTGCTGCTGGGGTGGAGGCTGGGGCTGGGGTGGTGGGGGTGGTGGCGGCT
GCTGCTGCAGCTGCTGCTGCACAGAGGGGTGGGGTGGGGGCGGCAGGGGGGGTGGGGGCTGGGACTGCAC
CTTCACGGAAGGGAGTAGCGGCGTAGGGGGCTGCACCTTCTGCAGCTGCTGCAGGTACAGCTGCATCTGC
ATGGAGGTGAGGGGTGGGGCAGGTGGCTCTTCATCCTCCAGCAGCACTTGGGGGGGTTGGGCCATGGGGG
GCTGTGGGAGCAGGGGTGTTTGGGTCAAGGCTGGTGACACGGCTGGGGGCCGGGCGGGCTTGGGAGGCAG
GGCAGCGGCTCGGTTGCTGGGCCGTGATGGCTGCTGGGGTAGTGCGTTGTGCAAAGCTGGAGGAGAGACC
ACTGCGTGCTGGTTGAGATGGGGTGGAGTGCTGTGCTCAGGCGGCTGGGGCAGGTGAGGGGGCAGCTCAG
GCTGCGGCAGGTGCAGGATGGGCTGGGTGAAGTGGCCGATGGGGTCAAAGACGCTGCCTGGGAGCTGGGG
CTCCAGGACGG
