>Addgene plasmid #90331 | pcDNA5-Flag-BRD4-WT | addgene partial sequence | sequence record 182440 | Brd4-Mut 5'-GCCAAGAAGCACGCCGCC-3'
GCCTGTGGACGTGGAGGCACTGGGCCTACACGACTACTGTGACATCATCAAGCACCCCATGGACATGAGC
ACAATCAAGTCTAAACTGGAGGCCCGTGAGTACCGTGATGCTCAGGAGTTTGGTGCTGACGTCCGATTGA
TGTTCTCCAACTGCTATAAGTACAACCCTCCTGACCATGAGGTGGTGGCCATGGCCCGCAAGCTCCAGGA
TGTGTTCGAAATGCGCTTTGCCAAGATGCCGGACGAGCCTGAGGAGCCAGTGGTGGCCGTGTCCTCCCCG
GCAGTGCCCCCTCCCACCAAGGTTGTGGCCCCGCCCTCATCCAGCGACAGCAGCAGCGATAGCTCCTCGG
ACAGTGACAGTTCGACTGATGACTCTGAGGAGGAGCGAGCCCAGCGGCTGGCTGAGCTCCAGGAGCAGCT
CAAAGCCGTGCACGAGCAGCTTGCAGCCCTCTCTCAGCCCCAGCAGAACAAACCAAAGAAAAAGGAGAAA
GACAAGAAGGAAAAGAAAAAAGAAAAGCACAAAAGGAAAGAGGAAGTGGAAGAGAATAAAAAAAGCAAAG
CCAAGGAACCTCCTCCTAAAAAGACGAAGAAAAATAATAGCAGCAACAGCAATGTGAGCAAGAAGGAGCC
AGCGCCCATGAAGAGCAAGCCCCCTCCCACGTATGAGTCGGAGGAAGAGGACAAGTGCAAGCCTATGTCC
TAT
